>Addgene plasmid #51367 | pcDNA3.1-FLAG-Dicer-delPAZ | depositor full sequence | sequence record 78269 | Full Sequence
GACGGATCGGGAGATCTCCCGATCCCCTATGGTGCACTCTCAGTACAATCTGCTCTGATGCCGCATAGTT
AAGCCAGTATCTGCTCCCTGCTTGTGTGTTGGAGGTCGCTGAGTAGTGCGCGAGCAAAATTTAAGCTACA
ACAAGGCAAGGCTTGACCGACAATTGCATGAAGAATCTGCTTAGGGTTAGGCGTTTTGCGCTGCTTCGCG
ATGTACGGGCCAGATATACGCGTTGACATTGATTATTGACTAGTTATTAATAGTAATCAATTACGGGGTC
ATTAGTTCATAGCCCATATATGGAGTTCCGCGTTACATAACTTACGGTAAATGGCCCGCCTGGCTGACCG
CCCAACGACCCCCGCCCATTGACGTCAATAATGACGTATGTTCCCATAGTAACGCCAATAGGGACTTTCC
ATTGACGTCAATGGGTGGAGTATTTACGGTAAACTGCCCACTTGGCAGTACATCAAGTGTATCATATGCC
AAGTACGCCCCCTATTGACGTCAATGACGGTAAATGGCCCGCCTGGCATTATGCCCAGTACATGACCTTA
TGGGACTTTCCTACTTGGCAGTACATCTACGTATTAGTCATCGCTATTACCATGGTGATGCGGTTTTGGC
AGTACATCAATGGGCGTGGATAGCGGTTTGACTCACGGGGATTTCCAAGTCTCCACCCCATTGACGTCAA
TGGGAGTTTGTTTTGGCACCAAAATCAACGGGACTTTCCAAAATGTCGTAACAACTCCGCCCCATTGACG
CAAATGGGCGGTAGGCGTGTACGGTGGGAGGTCTATATAAGCAGAGCTCTCTGGCTAACTAGAGAACCCA
CTGCTTACTGGCTTATCGAAATTAATACGACTCACTATAGGGAGACCCAAGCTGGCTAGCCCACCATGGA
CTACAAGGACGACGATGACAAGTAAGCTTTACCCTAACTTAGACTTCGGGTGGAAAAAATCTATTGACAG
CAAATCTTTCATCTCAATTTCTAACTCCTCTTCAGCTGAAAATGATAATTACTGTAAGCACAGCACAATT
GTCCCTGAAAATGCTGCACATCAAGGTGCTAATAGAACCTCCTCTCTAGAAAATCATGACCAAATGTCTG
TGAACTGCAGAACGTTGCTCAGCGAGTCCCCTGGTAAGCTCCACGTTGAAGTTTCAGCAGATCTTACAGC
AATTAATGGTCTTTCTTACAATCAAAATCTCGCCAATGGCAGTTATGATTTAGCTAACAGAGACTTTTGC
CAAGGAAATCAGCTAAATTACTACAAGCAGGAAATACCCGTGCAACCAACTACCTCATATTCCATTCAGA
ATTTATACAGTTACGAGAACCAGCCCCAGCCCAGCGATGAATGTACTCTCCTGAGTAATAAATACCTTGA
TGGAAATGCTAACAAATCTACCTCAGATGGAAGTCCTGTGATGGCCGTAATGCCTGGTACGACAGACACT
ATTCAAGTGCTCAAGGGCAGGATGGATTCTGAGCAGAGCCCTTCTATTGGGTACTCCTCAAGGACTCTTG
GCCCCAATCCTGGACTTATTCTTCAGGCTTTGACTCTGTCAAACGCTAGTGATGGATTTAACCTGGAGCG
GCTTGAAATGCTTGGCGACTCCTTTTTAAAGCATGCCATCACCACATATCTATTTTGCACTTACCCTGAT
GCGCATGAGGGCCGCCTTTCATATATGAGAAGCAAAAAGGTCAGCAACTGTAATCTGTATCGCCTTGGAA
AAAAGAAGGGACTACCCAGCCGCATGGTGGTGTCAATATTTGATCCCCCTGTGAATTGGCTTCCTCCTGG
TTATGTAGTAAATCAAGACAAAAGCAACACAGATAAATGGGAAAAAGATGAAATGACAAAAGACTGCATG
CTGGCGAATGGCAAACTGGATGAGGATTACGAGGAGGAGGATGAGGAGGAGGAGAGCCTGATGTGGAGGG
CTCCGAAGGAAGAGGCTGACTATGAAGATGATTTCCTGGAGTATGATCAGGAACATATCAGATTTATAGA
TAATATGTTAATGGGGTCAGGAGCTTTTGTAAAGAAAATCTCTCTTTCTCCTTTTTCAACCACTGATTCT
GCATATGAATGGAAAATGCCCAAAAAATCCTCCTTAGGTAGTATGCCATTTTCATCAGATTTTGAGGATT
TTGACTACAGCTCTTGGGATGCAATGTGCTATCTGGATCCTAGCAAAGCTGTTGAAGAAGATGACTTTGT
GGTGGGGTTCTGGAATCCATCAGAAGAAAACTGTGGTGTTGACACGGGAAAGCAGTCCATTTCTTACGAC
TTGCACACTGAGCAGTGTATTGCTGACAAAAGCATAGCGGACTGTGTGGAAGCCCTGCTGGGCTGCTATT
TAACCAGCTGTGGGGAGAGGGCTGCTCAGCTTTTCCTCTGTTCACTGGGGCTGAAGGTGCTCCCGGTAAT
TAAAAGGACTGATCGGGAAAAGGCCCTGTGCCCTACTCGGGAGAATTTCAACAGCCAACAAAAGAACCTT
TCAGTGAGCTGTGCTGCTGCTTCTGTGGCCAGTTCACGCTCTTCTGTATTGAAAGACTCGGAATATGGTT
GTTTGAAGATTCCACCAAGATGTATGTTTGATCATCCAGATGCAGATAAAACACTGAATCACCTTATATC
GGGGTTTGAAAATTTTGAAAAGAAAATCAACTACAGATTCAAGAATAAGGCTTACCTTCTCCAGGCTTTT
ACACATGCCTCCTACCACTACAATACTATCACTGATTGTTACCAGCGCTTAGAATTCCTGGGAGATGCGA
TTTTGGACTACCTCATAACCAAGCACCTTTATGAAGACCCGCGGCAGCACTCCCCGGGGGTCCTGACAGA
CCTGCGGTCTGCCCTGGTCAACAACACCATCTTTGCATCGCTGGCTGTAAAGTACGACTACCACAAGTAC
TTCAAAGCTGTCTCTCCTGAGCTCTTCCATGTCATTGATGACTTTGTGCAGTTTCAGCTTGAGAAGAATG
AAATGCAAGGAATGGATTCTGAGCTTAGGAGATCTGAGGAGGATGAAGAGAAAGAAGAGGATATTGAAGT
TCCAAAGGCCATGGGGGATATTTTTGAGTCGCTTGCTGGTGCCATTTACATGGATAGTGGGATGTCACTG
GAGACAGTCTGGCAGGTGTACTATCCCATGATGCGGCCACTAATAGAAAAGTTTTCTGCAAATGTACCCC
GTTCCCCTGTGCGAGAATTGCTTGAAATGGAACCAGAAACTGCCAAATTTAGCCCGGCTGAGAGAACTTA
CGACGGGAAGGTCAGAGTCACTGTGGAAGTAGTAGGAAAGGGGAAATTTAAAGGTGTTGGTCGAAGTTAC
AGGATTGCCAAATCTGCAGCAGCAAGAAGAGCCCTCCGAAGCCTCAAAGCTAATCAACCTCAGGTTCCCA
ATAGCTGAGTCGAGTCTAGAGGGCCCGTTTAAACCCGCTGATCAGCCTCGACTGTGCCTTCTAGTTGCCA
GCCATCTGTTGTTTGCCCCTCCCCCGTGCCTTCCTTGACCCTGGAAGGTGCCACTCCCACTGTCCTTTCC
TAATAAAATGAGGAAATTGCATCGCATTGTCTGAGTAGGTGTCATTCTATTCTGGGGGGTGGGGTGGGGC
AGGACAGCAAGGGGGAGGATTGGGAAGACAATAGCAGGCATGCTGGGGATGCGGTGGGCTCTATGGCTTC
TGAGGCGGAAAGAACCAGCTGGGGCTCTAGGGGGTATCCCC
[124 nt withheld, positions 3752-3875]
C
[91 nt withheld, positions 3877-3967]
A
[49 nt withheld, positions 3969-4017]
CCTTTGACGTTGGAGTCCACGTTCTTT
[37 nt withheld, positions 4045-4081]
ACCCTATCTCGGTCTATTCTTTTGATTTATAAGGGATTTTGCCGATTTCGGCCTATTGGTTAAAAAATGA
GCTGATTTAACAAAAATTTAACGCGAATTAATTCTGTGGAATGTGTGTCAGTTAGGGTGTGGAAAGTCCC
CAGGCTCCCCAGCAGGCAGAAGTATGCAAAGCATGCATCTCAATTAGTCAGCAACCAGGTGTGGAAAGTC
CCCAGGCTCCCCAGCAGGCAGAAGTATGCAAAGCATGCATCTCAATTAGTCAGCAACCATAGTCCCGCCC
CTAACTCCGCCCATCCCGCCCCTAACTCCGCCCAGTTCCGCCCATTCTCCGCCCCATGGCTGACTAATTT
TTTTTATTTATGCAGAGGCCGAGGCCGCCTCTGCCTCTGAGCTATTCCAGAAGTAGTGAGGAGGCTTTTT
TGGAGGCCTAGGCTTTTGCAAAAAGCTCCCGGGAGCTTGTATATCCATTTTCGGATCTGATCAAGAGACA
GGATGAGGATCGTTTCGCATGATTGAACAAGATGGATTGCACGCAGGTTCTCCGGCCGCTTGGGTGGAGA
GGCTATTCGGCTATGACTGGGCACAACAGACAATCGGCTGCTCTGATGCCGCCGTGTTCCGGCTGTCAGC
GCAGGGGCGCCCGGTTCTTTTTGTCAAGACCGACCTGTCCGGTGCCCTGAATGAACTGCAGGACGAGGCA
GCGCGGCTATCGTGGCTGGCCACGACGGGCGTTCCTTGCGCAGCTGTGCTCGACGTTGTCACTGAAGCGG
GAAGGGACTGGCTGCTATTGGGCGAAGTGCCGGGGCAGGATCTCCTGTCATCTCACCTTGCTCCTGCCGA
GAAAGTATCCATCATGGCTGATGCAATGCGGCGGCTGCATACGCTTGATCCGGCTACCTGCCCATTCGAC
CACCAAGCGAAACATCGCATCGAGCGAGCACGTACTCGGATGGAAGCCGGTCTTGTCGATCAGGATGATC
TGGACGAAGAGCATCAGGGGCTCGCGCCAGCCGAACTGTTCGCCAGGCTCAAGGCGCGCATGCCCGACGG
CGAGGATCTCGTCGTGACCCATGGCGATGCCTGCTTGCCGAATATCATGGTGGAAAATGGCCGCTTTTCT
GGATTCATCGACTGTGGCCGGCTGGGTGTGGCGGACCGCTATCAGGACATAGCGTTGGCTACCCGTGATA
TTGCTGAAGAGCTTGGCGGCGAATGGGCTGACCGCTTCCTCGTGCTTTACGGTATCGCCGCTCCCGATTC
GCAGCGCATCGCCTTCTATCGCCTTCTTGACGAGTTCTTCTGAGCGGGACTCTGGGGTTCGAAATGACCG
ACCAAGCGACGCCCAACCTGCCATCACGAGATTTCGATTCCACCGCCGCCTTCTATGAAAGGTTGGGCTT
CGGAATCGTTTTCCGGGACGCCGGCTGGATGATCCTCCAGCGCGGGGATCTCATGCTGGAGTTCTTCGCC
CACCCCAACTTGTTTATTGCAGCTTATAATGGTTACAAATAAAGCAATAGCATCACAAATTTCACAAATA
AAGCATTTTTTTCACTGCATTCTAGTTGTGGTTTGTCCAAACTCATCAATGTATCTTATCATGTCTGTAT
ACCGTCGACCTCTAGCTAGAGCTTGGCGTAATCATGGTCATAGCTGTTTCCTGTGTGAAATTGTTATCCG
CTCACAATTCCACACAACATACGAGCCGGAAGCATAAAGTGTAAAGCCTGGGGTGCCTAATGAGTGAGCT
AACTCACATTAATTGCGTTGCGCTCACTGCCCGCTTTCCAGTCGGGAAACCTGTCGTGCCAGCTGCATTA
ATGAATCGGCCAACGCGCGGGGAGAGGCGGTTTGCGTATTGGGCGCTCTTCCGCTTCCTCGCTCACTGAC
TCGCTGCGCTCGGTCGTTCGGCTGCGGCGAGCGGTATCAGCTCACTCAAAGGCGGTAATACGGTTATCCA
CAGAATCAGGGGATAACGCAGGAAAGAACATGTGAGCAAAAGGCCAGCAAAAGGCCAGGAACCGTAAAAA
GGCCGCGTTGCTGGCGTTTTTCCATAGGCTCCGCCCCCCTGACGAGCATCACAAAAATCGACGCTCAAGT
CAGAGGTGGCGAAACCCGACAGGACTATAAAGATACCAGGCGTTTCCCCCTGGAAGCTCCCTCGTGCGCT
CTCCTGTTCCGACCCTGCCGCTTACCGGATACCTGTCCGCCTTTCTCCCTTCGGGAAGCGTGGCGCTTTC
TCATAGCTCACGCTGTAGGTATCTCAGTTCGGTGTAGGTCGTTCGCTCCAAGCTGGGCTGTGTGCACGAA
CCCCCCGTTCAGCCCGACCGCTGCGCCTTATCCGGTAACTATCGTCTTGAGTCCAACCCGGTAAGACACG
ACTTATCGCCACTGGCAGCAGCCACTGGTAACAGGATTAGCAGAGCGAGGTATGTAGGCGGTGCTACAGA
GTTCTTGAAGTGGTGGCCTAACTACGGCTACACTAGAAGAACAGTATTTGGTATCTGCGCTCTGCTGAAG
CCAGTTACCTTCGGAAAAAGAGTTGGTAGCTCTTGATCCGGCAAACAAACCACCGCTGGTAGCGGTTTTT
TTGTTTGCAAGCAGCAGATTACGCGCAGAAAAAAAGGATCTCAAGAAGATCCTTTGATCTTTTCTACGGG
GTCTGACGCTCAGTGGAACGAAAACTCACGTTAAGGGATTTTGGTCATGAGATTATCAAAAAGGATCTTC
ACCTAGATCCTTTTAAATTAAAAATGAAGTTTTAAATCAATCTAAAGTATATATGAGTAAACTTGGTCTG
ACAGTTACCAATGCTTAATCAGTGAGGCACCTATCTCAGCGATCTGTCTATTTCGTTCATCCATAGTTGC
CTGACTCCCCGTCGTGTAGATAACTACGATACGGGAGGGCTTACCATCTGGCCCCAGTGCTGCAATGATA
CCGCGAGACCCACGCTCACCGGCTCCAGATTTATCAGCAATAAACCAGCCAGCCGGAAGGGCCGAGCGCA
GAAGTGGTCCTGCAACTTTATCCGCCTCCATCCAGTCTATTAATTGTTGCCGGGAAGCTAGAGTAAGTAG
TTCGCCAGTTAATAGTTTGCGCAACGTTGTTGCCATTGCTACAGGCATCGTGGTGTCACGCTCGTCGTTT
GGTATGGCTTCATTCAGCTCCGGTTCCCAACGATCAAGGCGAGTTACATGATCCCCCATGTTGTGCAAAA
AAGCGGTTAGCTCCTTCGGTCCTCCGATCGTTGTCAGAAGTAAGTTGGCCGCAGTGTTATCACTCATGGT
TATGGCAGCACTGCATAATTCTCTTACTGTCATGCCATCCGTAAGATGCTTTTCTGTGACTGGTGAGTAC
TCAACCAAGTCATTCTGAGAATAGTGTATGCGGCGACCGAGTTGCTCTTGCCCGGCGTCAATACGGGATA
ATACCGCGCCACATAGCAGAACTTTAAAAGTGCTCATCATTGGAAAACGTTCTTCGGGGCGAAAACTCTC
AAGGATCTTACCGCTGTTGAGATCCAGTTCGATGTAACCCACTCGTGCACCCAACTGATCTTCAGCATCT
TTTACTTTCACCAGCGTTTCTGGGTGAGCAAAAACAGGAAGGCAAAATGCCGCAAAAAAGGGAATAAGGG
CGACACGGAAATGTTGAATACTCATACTCTTCCTTTTTCAATATTATTGAAGCATTTATCAGGGTTATTG
TCTCATGAGCGGATACATATTTGAATGTATTTAGAAAAATAAACAAATAGGGGTTCCGCGCACATTTCCC
CGAAAAGTGCCACCTGACGTC
Features (pLannotate 1.2.2; 21 found; start..end, strand, type, name):
     28..80      -  misc_feature   bom (fragment): basis of mobility region from pBR322
    235..614     +  enhancer       CMV enhancer: human cytomegalovirus immediate early enhancer
    615..818     +  promoter       CMV promoter: human cytomegalovirus (CMV) immediate early promoter
    814..847     +  LTR            5' LTR (truncated) (fragment): truncated 5' long terminal repeat (LTR) from HIV-1
    863..881     +  promoter       T7 promoter: promoter for bacteriophage T7 RNA polymerase
    912..932     +  CDS            FLAG (fragment): FLAG® epitope tag, followed by an enterokinase cleavage site
    940..3435    +  CDS            DICER1 (fragment): DICER_HUMAN - Also known as DICER, HERNA, KIAA0928. Experimental evidence at protein level: Swiss-Prot protein existence level 1. Double-stranded RNA (dsRNA) endoribonuclease playing a central role in short dsRNA-mediated post-transcriptional gene silencing. Cleaves naturally occurring long dsRNAs and short hairpin pre-microRNAs (miRNA) into fragments of twenty-one to twenty-three nucleotides with 3' overhang of two nucleotides, producing respectively short interfering RNAs (siRNA) and mature microRNAs. SiRNAs and miRNAs serve as guide to direct the RNA-induced silencing complex (RISC) to comp
   3482..3706    +  polyA_signal   bGH poly(A) signal: bovine growth hormone polyadenylation signal
   3710..3731    +  promoter       SV40 promoter (fragment): SV40 enhancer and early promoter
   3752..4180    +  rep_origin     f1 ori (sequence partly withheld): f1 bacteriophage origin of replication; arrow indicates direction of (+) strand synthesis
   4194..4523    +  promoter       SV40 promoter: SV40 enhancer and early promoter
   4590..5381    +  CDS            neo: KKA2_KLEPN - Also known as kan, nptII. Experimental evidence at protein level: Swiss-Prot protein existence level 1. Resistance to kanamycin, neomycin, paromomycin, ribostamycin, butirosin and gentamicin B. From Klebsiella pneumoniae.
   5405..5563    +  CDS            ble (fragment): BLE_KLEPN - Experimental evidence at protein level: Swiss-Prot protein existence level 1. Binding protein with a strong affinity to the bleomycin family of antibiotics. Binds to CL990; an antimitotic-antibiotic compound. From Klebsiella pneumoniae.
   5558..5679    +  polyA_signal   SV40 poly(A) signal: SV40 polyadenylation signal
   5752..5768    -  protein_bind   lac operator: The lac repressor binds to the lac operator to inhibit transcription in E. coli. This inhibition can be relieved by adding lactose or isopropyl-β-D-thiogalactopyranoside (IPTG). lac repressor encoded by lacI
   5776..5806    -  promoter       lac promoter: promoter for the E. coli lac operon
   5821..5842    -  protein_bind   CAP binding site: CAP binding activates transcription in the presence of cAMP. E. coli catabolite activator protein
   5855..5947    -  CDS            lacI (fragment): lac repressor; lacI; The lac repressor binds to the lac operator to inhibit transcription in E. coli. This inhibition can be relieved by adding lactose or isopropyl-β-D-thiogalactopyranoside (IPTG).
   6130..6715    -  rep_origin     ori: high-copy-number ColE1/pMB1/pBR322/pUC origin of replication
   6886..7746    -  CDS            AmpR: β-lactamase; bla; confers resistance to ampicillin, carbenicillin, and related antibiotics
   7747..7851    -  promoter       AmpR promoter: bla
