[The description below was written by a language model from this plasmid's Addgene catalogue record and pLannotate feature annotations shown in this document.]
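Description:
pcDNA3.1-FLAG-Dicer-delPAZ is a mammalian expression plasmid built on the pcDNA3.1 backbone that encodes an N-terminally truncated form of human Dicer (DICER1). According to the record, the region from the N terminus through the PAZ domain has been deleted. This agrees with the annotated DICER1 coding fragment of about 2.5 kb, much shorter than the full-length gene, which presumably retains the C-terminal portion of the protein. The insert sits between the HindIII and ApaI sites and is fused in frame to an N-terminal FLAG epitope supplied by the backbone. Transcription is driven by the human cytomegalovirus immediate early enhancer and promoter and terminated by the bovine growth hormone polyadenylation signal. A T7 promoter upstream of the coding region would also allow in vitro transcription.

In bacteria the 7.9 kb plasmid is maintained at high copy through a ColE1/pUC-type origin and selected with ampicillin via the β-lactamase gene. An f1 origin is also present for single-stranded DNA production. For mammalian cells, an SV40 early promoter drives a neomycin phosphotransferase gene followed by an SV40 polyadenylation signal, which permits G418 selection of stable transfectants. Several short annotations, including an HIV-1 LTR fragment, a ble fragment, a lacI fragment and lac promoter/operator elements, appear to be backbone remnants or partial matches rather than functional parts of the design.

The FLAG tag allows detection and immunoprecipitation of the truncated protein. As a domain-deletion mutant associated with a study of PACT in the RNA silencing pathway, the construct is suited to mapping which regions of Dicer are needed for partner-protein interactions or for small RNA processing.
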