Addgene plasmid #51367: pcDNA3.1-FLAG-Dicer-delPAZ
Depositing lab: Narry Kim. Depositing organization: Seoul National University. Publication: The role of PACT in the RNA silencing pathway. Lee Y, Hur I, Park SY, Kim YK, Suh MR, Kim VN. EMBO J. 2006 Feb 8;25(3):522-32. Epub 2006 Jan 19. 10.1038/sj.emboj.7600942 PubMed 16424907.
Backbone
  Vector backbone: pcDNA3.1
  Backbone manufacturer: Invitrogen
  Vector type: Mammalian Expression
Growth in bacteria
  Bacterial resistance: Ampicillin, 100 μg/mL
  Growth temperature: 37°C
  Growth strain: DH5alpha
  Copy number: High Copy
Gene/Insert
  Gene/Insert name: Dicer (alt name: Dicer1)
  Species: H. sapiens (human)
  Mutation: From N terminus to PAZ domain deletion
  Entrez Gene: DICER1 (a.k.a. DCR1, Dicer, Dicer1e, GLOW, HERNA, K12H4.8-LIKE, MNG1, RMSE2, aviD)
  Promoter: CMV
  Tag / fusion protein: FLAG (N terminal on backbone)
  Cloning method: Restriction Enzyme; 5′ cloning site HindIII (not destroyed); 3′ cloning site ApaI (not destroyed)
  Sequencing primers: 5′ CMV_fwd_primer; 3′ BGH_rev_primer
Resource information
  A portion of this plasmid was derived from a plasmid made by: Note that the full-length wild type Dicer was cloned by Dr. Patrick Provost (PMID: 12411504).
Terms and licenses: Academic/Nonprofit Terms; Industry Terms: Not Available to Industry
How to cite: pcDNA3.1-FLAG-Dicer-delPAZ was a gift from Narry Kim (Addgene plasmid # 51367 ; http://n2t.net/addgene:51367 ; RRID:Addgene_51367)
