>Addgene plasmid #51367 | pcDNA3.1-FLAG-Dicer-delPAZ | addgene partial sequence | sequence record 80115 | CMV-F 5'-CGCAAATGGGCGGTAGGCGTG-3'
GAGCTCTCTGGCTAACTAGAGAACCCACTGCTTACTGGCTTATCGAAATTAATACGACTCACTATAGGGA
GACCCAAGCTGGCTAGCCCACCATGGACTACAAGGACGACGATGACAAGAAGCTTTACCCTAACTTAGAC
TTCGGGTGGAAAAAATCTATTGACAGCAAATCTTTCATCTCAATTTCTAACTCCTCTTCAGCTGAAAATG
ATAATTACTGTAAGCACAGCACAATTGTCCCTGAAAATGCTGCACATCAAGGTGCTAATAGAACCTCCTC
TCTAGAAAATCATGACCAAATGTCTGTGAACTGCAGAACGTTGCTCAGCGAGTCCCCTGGTAAGCTCCAC
GTTGAAGTTTCAGCAGATCTTACAGCAATTAATGGTCTTTCTTACAATCAAAATCTCGCCAATGGCAGTT
ATGATTTAGCTAACAGAGACTTTTGCCAAGGAAATCAGCTAAATTACTACAAGCAGGAAATACCCGTGCA
ACCAACTACCTCATATTCCATTCAGAATTTATACAGTTACGAGAACCAGCCCCAGCCCAGCGATGAATGT
ACTCTCCTGAGTAATAAATACCTTGATGGAAATGCTAACAAATCTACCTCAGATGGAAGTCCTGTGATGG
CCGTAATGCCTGGTACGACAGACACTATTCAAGTGCTCAAGGGCAGGATGGATTCTGAGCAGAGCCCTTC
TATTGGGTACTCCTCAAGGACTCTTGGCCCCAATCCTGGACTTATTCTTCAGGCTTTGACTCTGTCAAAC
GCTAGTGATGGATTTAACCTGGAGCGGCTTGAAATGCTTGGCGACTCCTTTTTAAAGCATGCCATCACCA
CATATCTATTT
